Addgene plasmid #116712: pHAGE-ALK
Purpose: Lentiviral expression of ALK
Depositing lab: Gordon Mills & Kenneth Scott. Depositing organization: Baylor College of Medicine. Publication: Systematic Functional Annotation of Somatic Mutations in Cancer. Ng PK, Li J, Jeong KJ, Shao S, Chen H, Tsang YH, Sengupta S, Wang Z, Bhavana VH, Tran R, Soewito S, Minussi DC, Moreno D, Kong K, Dogruluk T, Lu H, Gao J, Tokheim C, Zhou DC, Johnson AM, Zeng J, Ip CKM, Ju Z, Wester M, Yu S, Li Y, Vellano CP, Schultz N, Karchin R, Ding L, Lu Y, Cheung LWT, Chen K, Shaw KR, Meric-Bernstam F, Scott KL, Yi S, Sahni N, Liang H, Mills GB. Cancer Cell. 2018 Mar 12;33(3):450-462.e10. doi: 10.1016/j.ccell.2018.01.021. PubMed 29533785.
Backbone
  Vector backbone: pHAGE
  Vector type: Lentiviral
Growth in bacteria
  Bacterial resistance: Ampicillin, 100 μg/mL
  Growth temperature: 37°C
  Growth strain: Stbl3
  Copy number: High Copy
Gene/Insert
  Gene/Insert name: ALK
  Species: H. sapiens (human)
  Mutation: WT
  Entrez Gene: ALK (a.k.a. ALK1, CD246, NBLST3)
  Cloning method: Gateway Cloning
Terms and licenses: Academic/Nonprofit Terms; Industry Terms: Not Available to Industry
How to cite: pHAGE-ALK was a gift from Gordon Mills & Kenneth Scott (Addgene plasmid # 116712 ; http://n2t.net/addgene:116712 ; RRID:Addgene_116712)
