[The description below was written by a language model from this plasmid's Addgene catalogue record and pLannotate feature annotations shown in this document.]
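Description:
pHAGE-ALK is an HIV-1-derived lentiviral expression plasmid of about 13.4 kb, built on the pHAGE backbone, that carries the wild-type human ALK open reading frame, which encodes the anaplastic lymphoma kinase receptor tyrosine kinase. In bacteria it is maintained through a high-copy ColE1/pUC-type origin and selected with ampicillin via the β-lactamase gene. The record lists a recombination-deficient strain as host, as is usual for plasmids containing repeated LTRs. Short lac, SV40 origin and SV40 poly(A) fragments annotated outside the viral region appear to be backbone remnants.

The transfer cassette lies between a truncated 5' LTR and a U3-deleted, self-inactivating 3' LTR. It includes the Ψ packaging signal with a partial gag sequence, the Rev response element for nuclear export of the genomic RNA, and the cPPT/CTS element that aids nuclear import in transduced cells. Within it, the constitutive human EF-1α promoter drives ALK, which was introduced by Gateway recombination and is flanked by attB1 and attB2 sites. Downstream are short T3 and T7 promoter sequences, an attB4 fragment and an annotated V5 epitope; the record does not indicate whether the V5 tag is fused in frame to ALK. An EMCV IRES then allows translation of puromycin N-acetyltransferase from the same transcript, so transduced cells can be selected with puromycin, and a WPRE enhances transcript expression.

The stated purpose is lentiviral expression of ALK. The associated publication concerns systematic functional annotation of somatic cancer mutations, where a wild-type clone like this one would plausibly serve as a reference for mutant alleles.
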