Features (pLannotate 1.2.2; 30 found; start..end, strand, type, name):
    377..634     +  LTR            5' LTR (truncated): truncated 5' long terminal repeat (LTR) from HIV-1
    681..806     +  misc_feature   HIV-1 Ψ: packaging signal of human immunodeficiency virus type 1
    790..1128    +  CDS            HIV-1 gag (fragment): gag protein from human immunodeficiency virus 1; gag
   1303..1536    +  misc_feature   RRE: The Rev response element (RRE) of HIV-1 allows for Rev-dependent mRNA export from the nucleus to the cytoplasm.
   1913..2013    +  CDS            Rev (fragment): human immunodeficiency virus 1 (HIV-1) Rev protein; rev; enhances nuclear export of unspliced and incompletely spliced viral mRNAs
   2058..2175    +  misc_feature   cPPT/CTS: central polypurine tract and central termination sequence of HIV-1
   2223..3401    +  promoter       EF-1α promoter: strong constitutive promoter for human elongation factor EF-1α
   3422..3442    +  protein_bind   attB1: mutant version of attB; core recombination site for the Gateway® BP reaction BP Clonase™
   3448..8307    +  CDS            ALK: ALK_HUMAN - Experimental evidence at protein level: Swiss-Prot protein existence level 1. Neuronal receptor tyrosine kinase that is essentially and transiently expressed in specific regions of the central and peripheral nervous systems and plays an important role in the genesis and differentiation of the nervous system. Transduces signals from ligands at the cell surface, through specific activation of the mitogen- activated protein kinase (MAPK) pathway. Phosphorylates almost exclusively at the first tyrosine of the Y-x-x-x-Y-Y motif. Following activation by ligand, ALK induces tyrosine phosp
   8312..8336    -  protein_bind   attB2: mutant version of attB; recombination site for the Gateway® BP reaction BP Clonase™
   8344..8362    +  promoter       T3 promoter: promoter for bacteriophage T3 RNA polymerase
   8388..8406    -  promoter       T7 promoter: promoter for bacteriophage T7 RNA polymerase
   8412..8430    -  protein_bind   attB4 (fragment): mutant version of attB; core recombination site for the Gateway® BP reaction BP Clonase™
   8486..8527    +  CDS            V5 tag: epitope tag from simian virus 5
   8653..9115    +  misc_feature   IRES: internal ribosome entry site (IRES) of the encephalomyocarditis virus (EMCV)
   9129..9726    +  CDS            PuroR (fragment): puromycin N-acetyltransferase; pac from Streptomyces; confers resistance to puromycin
   9742..10330   +  misc_feature   WPRE: woodchuck hepatitis virus posttranscriptional regulatory element
  10338..10403   +  CDS            nef (fragment): NEF_HV1Z2 - Experimental evidence at protein level: Swiss-Prot protein existence level 1. Extracellular Nef protein targets CD4(+) T-lymphocytes for apoptosis by interacting with CXCR4 surface receptors. From Human immunodeficiency virus type 1 group M subtype D (isolate Z2/CDC-Z34) (HIV-1).
  10405..10638   +  LTR            3' LTR (ΔU3): self-inactivating 3' long terminal repeat (LTR) from HIV-1
  10843..10947   +  promoter       AmpR promoter: bla
  10948..11808   +  CDS            AmpR: β-lactamase; bla; confers resistance to ampicillin, carbenicillin, and related antibiotics
  11979..12567   +  rep_origin     ori: high-copy-number ColE1/pMB1/pBR322/pUC origin of replication
  12750..12804   +  CDS            lacI (fragment): lac repressor; lacI; The lac repressor binds to the lac operator to inhibit transcription in E. coli. This inhibition can be relieved by adding lactose or isopropyl-β-D-thiogalactopyranoside (IPTG).
  12810..12903   +  rep_origin     SV40 ori (fragment): SV40 origin of replication
  12928..12965   +  CDS            lacI (fragment): lac repressor; lacI; The lac repressor binds to the lac operator to inhibit transcription in E. coli. This inhibition can be relieved by adding lactose or isopropyl-β-D-thiogalactopyranoside (IPTG).
  12978..12999   +  protein_bind   CAP binding site: CAP binding activates transcription in the presence of cAMP. E. coli catabolite activator protein
  13014..13044   +  promoter       lac promoter: promoter for the E. coli lac operon
  13048..13070   +  protein_bind   lac operator (fragment): The lac repressor binds to the lac operator to inhibit transcription in E. coli. This inhibition can be relieved by adding lactose or isopropyl-β-D-thiogalactopyranoside (IPTG). lac repressor encoded by lacI
  13102..13185   +  polyA_signal   SV40 poly(A) signal (fragment): SV40 polyadenylation signal
  13352..329     +  CDS            nef (fragment) (across the origin): NEF_HV1BR - Experimental evidence at protein level: Swiss-Prot protein existence level 1. Extracellular Nef protein targets CD4(+) T-lymphocytes for apoptosis by interacting with CXCR4 surface receptors (PubMed:14990729). From Human immunodeficiency virus type 1 group M subtype B (isolate BRU/LAI) (HIV-1).
>Addgene plasmid #116712 | pHAGE-ALK | addgene full sequence | sequence record 240997 | Addgene NGS Result
TGGAAGGGCTAATTCACTCCCAAAGAAGACAAGATATCCTTGATCTGTGGATCTACCACACACAAGGCTA
CTTCCCTGATTAGCAGAACTACACACCAGGGCCAGGGGTCAGATATCCACTGACCTTTGGATGGTGCTAC
AAGCTAGTACCAGTTGAGCCAGATAAGGTAGAAGAGGCCAATAAAGGAGAGAACACCAGCTTGTTACACC
CTGTGAGCCTGCATGGGATGGATGACCCGGAGAGAGAAGTGTTAGAGTGGAGGTTTGACAGCCGCCTAGC
ATTTCATCACGTGGCCCGAGAGCTGCATCCGGAGTACTTCAAGAACTGCTGATATCGAGCTTGCTACAAG
GGACTTTCCGCTGGGGACTTTCCAGGGAGGCGTGGCCTGGGCGGGACTGGGGAGTGGCGAGCCCTCAGAT
CCTGCATATAAGCAGCTGCTTTTTGCCTGTACTGGGTCTCTCTGGTTAGACCAGATCTGAGCCTGGGAGC
TCTCTGGCTAACTAGGGAACCCACTGCTTAAGCCTCAATAAAGCTTGCCTTGAGTGCTTCAAGTAGTGTG
TGCCCGTCTGTTGTGTGACTCTGGTAACTAGAGATCCCTCAGACCCTTTTAGTCAGTGTGGAAAATCTCT
AGCAGTGGCGCCCGAACAGGGACTTGAAAGCGAAAGGGAAACCAGAGGAGCTCTCTCGACGCAGGACTCG
GCTTGCTGAAGCGCGCACGGCAAGAGGCGAGGGGCGGCGACTGGTGAGTACGCCAAAAATTTTGACTAGC
GGAGGCTAGAAGGAGAGAGATGGGTGCGAGAGCGTCAGTATTAAGCGGGGGAGAATTAGATCGCGATGGG
AAAAAATTCGGTTAAGGCCAGGGGGAAAGAAAAAATATAAATTAAAACATATAGTATGGGCAAGCAGGGA
GCTAGAACGATTCGCAGTTAATCCTGGCCTGTTAGAAACATCAGAAGGCTGTAGACAAATACTGGGACAG
CTACAACCATCCCTTCAGACAGGATCAGAAGAACTTAGATCATTATATAATACAGTAGCAACCCTCTATT
GTGTGCATCAAAGGATAGAGATAAAAGACACCAAGGAAGCTTTAGACAAGATAGAGGAAGAGCAAAACAA
AAGTAAGACCACCGCACAGCAAGCGGCCGGCCGCTGATCTTCAGACCTGGAGGAGGAGATATGAGGGACA
ATTGGAGAAGTGAATTATATAAATATAAAGTAGTAAAAATTGAACCATTAGGAGTAGCACCCACCAAGGC
AAAGAGAAGAGTGGTGCAGAGAGAAAAAAGAGCAGTGGGAATAGGAGCTTTGTTCCTTGGGTTCTTGGGA
GCAGCAGGAAGCACTATGGGCGCAGCGTCAATGACGCTGACGGTACAGGCCAGACAATTATTGTCTGGTA
TAGTGCAGCAGCAGAACAATTTGCTGAGGGCTATTGAGGCGCAACAGCATCTGTTGCAACTCACAGTCTG
GGGCATCAAGCAGCTCCAGGCAAGAATCCTGGCTGTGGAAAGATACCTAAAGGATCAACAGCTCCTGGGG
ATTTGGGGTTGCTCTGGAAAACTCATTTGCACCACTGCTGTGCCTTGGAATGCTAGTTGGAGTAATAAAT
CTCTGGAACAGATTTGGAATCACACGACCTGGATGGAGTGGGACAGAGAAATTAACAATTACACAAGCTT
AATACACTCCTTAATTGAAGAATCGCAAAACCAGCAAGAAAAGAATGAACAAGAATTATTGGAATTAGAT
AAATGGGCAAGTTTGTGGAATTGGTTTAACATAACAAATTGGCTGTGGTATATAAAATTATTCATAATGA
TAGTAGGAGGCTTGGTAGGTTTAAGAATAGTTTTTGCTGTACTTTCTATAGTGAATAGAGTTAGGCAGGG
ATATTCACCATTATCGTTTCAGACCCACCTCCCAACCCCGAGGGGACCCGACAGGCCCGAAGGAATAGAA
GAAGAAGGTGGAGAGAGAGACAGAGACAGATCCATTCGATTAGTGAACGGATCTCGACGGTATCGCCGAA
TTCACAAATGGCAGTATTCATCCACAATTTTAAAAGAAAAGGGGGGATTGGGGGGTACAGTGCAGGGGAA
AGAATAGTAGACATAATAGCAACAGACATACAAACTAAAGAATTACAAAAACAAATTACAAAAATTCAAA
ATTTTCGGGTTTATTACAGGGACAGCAGAGATCCAGTTTGGACTAGTCGTGAGGCTCCGGTGCCCGTCAG
TGGGCAGAGCGCACATCGCCCACAGTCCCCGAGAAGTTGGGGGGAGGGGTCGGCAATTGAACCGGTGCCT
AGAGAAGGTGGCGCGGGGTAAACTGGGAAAGTGATGTCGTGTACTGGCTCCGCCTTTTTCCCGAGGGTGG
GGGAGAACCGTATATAAGTGCAGTAGTCGCCGTGAACGTTCTTTTTCGCAACGGGTTTGCCGCCAGAACA
CAGGTAAGTGCCGTGTGTGGTTCCCGCGGGCCTGGCCTCTTTACGGGTTATGGCCCTTGCGTGCCTTGAA
TTACTTCCACCTGGCTGCAGTACGTGATTCTTGATCCCGAGCTTCGGGTTGGAAGTGGGTGGGAGAGTTC
GAGGCCTTGCGCTTAAGGAGCCCCTTCGCCTCGTGCTTGAGTTGAGGCCTGGCCTGGGCGCTGGGGCCGC
CGCGTGCGAATCTGGTGGCACCTTCGCGCCTGTCTCGCTGCTTTCGATAAGTCTCTAGCCATTTAAAATT
TTTGATGACCTGCTGCGACGCTTTTTTTCTGGCAAGATAGTCTTGTAAATGCGGGCCAAGATCTGCACAC
TGGTATTTCGGTTTTTGGGGCCGCGGGCGGCGACGGGGCCCGTGCGTCCCAGCGCACATGTTCGGCGAGG
CGGGGCCTGCGAGCGCGGCCACCGAGAATCGGACGGGGGTAGTCTCAAGCTGGCCGGCCTGCTCTGGTGC
CTGGCCTCGCGCCGCCGTGTATCGCCCCGCCCTGGGCGGCAAGGCTGGCCCGGTCGGCACCAGTTGCGTG
AGCGGAAAGATGGCCGCTTCCCGGCCCTGCTGCAGGGAGCTCAAAATGGAGGACGCGGCGCTCGGGAGAG
CGGGCGGGTGAGTCACCCACACAAAGGAAAAGGGCCTTTCCGTCCTCAGCCGTCGCTTCATGTGACTCCA
CGGAGTACCGGGCGCCGTCCAGGCACCTCGATTAGTTCTCGAGCTTTTGGAGTACGTCGTCTTTAGGTTG
GGGGGAGGGGTTTTATGCGATGGAGTTTCCCCACACTGAGTGGGTGGAGACTGAAGTTAGGCCAGCTTGG
CACTTGATGTAATTCTCCTTGGAATTTGCCCTTTTTGAGTTTGGATCTTGGTTCATTCTCAAGCCTCAGA
CAGTGGTTCAAAGTTTTTTTCTTCCATTTCAGGTGTCGTGAAGCGGCCCTGCAGATATCAACAAGTTTGT
ACAAAAAAGCAGGCACCATGGGAGCCATCGGGCTCCTGTGGCTCCTGCCGCTGCTGCTTTCCACGGCAGC
TGTGGGCTCCGGGATGGGGACCGGCCAGCGCGCGGGCTCCCCAGCTGCGGGGCCGCCGCTGCAGCCCCGG
GAGCCACTCAGCTACTCGCGCCTGCAGAGGAAGAGTCTGGCAGTTGACTTCGTGGTGCCCTCGCTCTTCC
GTGTCTACGCCCGGGACCTACTGCTGCCACCATCCTCCTCGGAGCTGAAGGCTGGCAGGCCCGAGGCCCG
CGGCTCGCTAGCTCTGGACTGCGCCCCGCTGCTCAGGTTGCTGGGGCCGGCGCCGGGGGTCTCCTGGACC
GCCGGTTCACCAGCCCCGGCAGAGGCCCGGACGCTGTCCAGGGTGCTGAAGGGCGGCTCCGTGCGCAAGC
TCCGGCGTGCCAAGCAGTTGGTGCTGGAGCTGGGCGAGGAGGCGATCTTGGAGGGTTGCGTCGGGCCCCC
CGGGGAGGCGGCTGTGGGGCTGCTCCAGTTCAATCTCAGCGAGCTGTTCAGTTGGTGGATTCGCCAAGGC
GAAGGGCGACTGAGGATCCGCCTGATGCCCGAGAAGAAGGCGTCGGAAGTGGGCAGAGAGGGAAGGCTGT
CCGCGGCAATTCGCGCCTCCCAGCCCCGCCTTCTCTTCCAGATCTTCGGGACTGGTCATAGCTCCTTGGA
ATCACCAACAAACATGCCTTCTCCTTCTCCTGATTATTTTACATGGAATCTCACCTGGATAATGAAAGAC
TCCTTCCCTTTCCTGTCTCATCGCAGCCGATATGGTCTGGAGTGCAGCTTTGACTTCCCCTGTGAGCTGG
AGTATTCCCCTCCACTGCATGACCTCAGGAACCAGAGCTGGTCCTGGCGCCGCATCCCCTCCGAGGAGGC
CTCCCAGATGGACTTGCTGGATGGGCCTGGGGCAGAGCGTTCTAAGGAGATGCCCAGAGGCTCCTTTCTC
CTTCTCAACACCTCAGCTGACTCCAAGCACACCATCCTGAGTCCGTGGATGAGGAGCAGCAGTGAGCACT
GCACACTGGCCGTCTCGGTGCACAGGCACCTGCAGCCCTCTGGAAGGTACATTGCCCAGCTGCTGCCCCA
CAACGAGGCTGCAAGAGAGATCCTCCTGATGCCCACTCCAGGGAAGCATGGTTGGACAGTGCTCCAGGGA
AGAATCGGGCGTCCAGACAACCCATTTCGAGTGGCCCTGGAATACATCTCCAGTGGAAACCGCAGCTTGT
CTGCAGTGGACTTCTTTGCCCTGAAGAACTGCAGTGAAGGAACATCCCCAGGCTCCAAGATGGCCCTGCA
GAGCTCCTTCACTTGTTGGAATGGGACAGTCCTCCAGCTTGGGCAGGCCTGTGACTTCCACCAGGACTGT
GCCCAGGGAGAAGATGAGAGCCAGATGTGCCGGAAACTGCCTGTGGGTTTTTACTGCAACTTTGAAGATG
GCTTCTGTGGCTGGACCCAAGGCACACTGTCACCCCACACTCCTCAATGGCAGGTCAGGACCCTAAAGGA
TGCCCGGTTCCAGGACCACCAAGACCATGCTCTATTGCTCAGTACCACTGATGTCCCCGCTTCTGAAAGT
GCTACAGTGACCAGTGCTACGTTTCCTGCACCGATCAAGAGCTCTCCATGTGAGCTCCGAATGTCCTGGC
TCATTCGTGGAGTCTTGAGGGGAAACGTGTCCTTGGTGCTAGTGGAGAACAAAACCGGGAAGGAGCAAGG
CAGGATGGTCTGGCATGTCGCCGCCTATGAAGGCTTGAGCCTGTGGCAGTGGATGGTGTTGCCTCTCCTC
GATGTGTCTGACAGGTTCTGGCTGCAGATGGTCGCATGGTGGGGACAAGGATCCAGAGCCATCGTGGCTT
TTGACAATATCTCCATCAGCCTGGACTGCTACCTCACCATTAGCGGAGAGGACAAGATCCTGCAGAATAC
AGCACCCAAATCAAGAAACCTGTTTGAGAGAAACCCAAACAAGGAGCTGAAACCCGGGGAAAATTCACCA
AGACAGACCCCCATCTTTGACCCTACAGTTCATTGGCTGTTCACCACATGTGGGGCCAGCGGGCCCCATG
GCCCCACCCAGGCACAGTGCAACAACGCCTACCAGAACTCCAACCTGAGCGTGGAGGTGGGGAGCGAGGG
CCCCCTGAAAGGCATCCAGATCTGGAAGGTGCCAGCCACCGACACCTACAGCATCTCGGGCTACGGAGCT
GCTGGCGGGAAAGGCGGGAAGAACACCATGATGCGGTCCCACGGCGTGTCTGTGCTGGGCATCTTCAACC
TGGAGAAGGATGACATGCTGTACATCCTGGTTGGGCAGCAGGGAGAGGACGCCTGCCCCAGTACAAACCA
GTTAATCCAGAAAGTCTGCATTGGAGAGAACAATGTGATAGAAGAAGAAATCCGTGTGAACAGAAGCGTG
CATGAGTGGGCAGGAGGCGGAGGAGGAGGGGGTGGAGCCACCTACGTATTTAAGATGAAGGATGGAGTGC
CGGTGCCCCTGATCATTGCAGCCGGAGGTGGTGGCAGGGCCTACGGGGCCAAGACAGACACGTTCCACCC
AGAGAGACTGGAGAATAACTCCTCGGTTCTAGGGCTAAACGGCAATTCCGGAGCCGCAGGTGGTGGAGGT
GGCTGGAATGATAACACTTCCTTGCTCTGGGCCGGAAAATCTTTGCAGGAGGGTGCCACCGGAGGACATT
CCTGCCCCCAGGCCATGAAGAAGTGGGGGTGGGAGACAAGAGGGGGTTTCGGAGGGGGTGGAGGGGGGTG
CTCCTCAGGTGGAGGAGGCGGAGGATATATAGGCGGCAATGCAGCCTCAAACAATGACCCCGAAATGGAT
GGGGAAGATGGGGTTTCCTTCATCAGTCCACTGGGCATCCTGTACACCCCAGCTTTAAAAGTGATGGAAG
GCCACGGGGAAGTGAATATTAAGCATTATCTAAACTGCAGTCACTGTGAGGTAGACGAATGTCACATGGA
CCCTGAAAGCCACAAGGTCATCTGCTTCTGTGACCACGGGACGGTGCTGGCTGAGGATGGCGTCTCCTGC
ATTGTGTCACCCACCCCGGAGCCACACCTGCCACTCTCGCTGATCCTCTCTGTGGTGACCTCTGCCCTCG
TGGCCGCCCTGGTCCTGGCTTTCTCCGGCATCATGATTGTGTACCGCCGGAAGCACCAGGAGCTGCAAGC
CATGCAGATGGAGCTGCAGAGCCCTGAGTACAAGCTGAGCAAGCTCCGCACCTCGACCATCATGACCGAC
TACAACCCCAACTACTGCTTTGCTGGCAAGACCTCCTCCATCAGTGACCTGAAGGAGGTGCCGCGGAAAA
ACATCACCCTCATTCGGGGTCTGGGCCATGGCGCCTTTGGGGAGGTGTATGAAGGCCAGGTGTCCGGAAT
GCCCAACGACCCAAGCCCCCTGCAAGTGGCTGTGAAGACGCTGCCTGAAGTGTGCTCTGAACAGGACGAA
CTGGATTTCCTCATGGAAGCCCTGATCATCAGCAAATTCAACCACCAGAACATTGTTCGCTGCATTGGGG
TGAGCCTGCAATCCCTGCCCCGGTTCATCCTGCTGGAGCTCATGGCGGGGGGAGACCTCAAGTCCTTCCT
CCGAGAGACCCGCCCTCGCCCGAGCCAGCCCTCCTCCCTGGCCATGCTGGACCTTCTGCACGTGGCTCGG
GACATTGCCTGTGGCTGTCAGTATTTGGAGGAAAACCACTTCATCCACCGAGACATTGCTGCCAGAAACT
GCCTCTTGACCTGTCCAGGCCCTGGAAGAGTGGCCAAGATTGGAGACTTCGGGATGGCCCGAGACATCTA
CAGGGCGAGCTACTATAGAAAGGGAGGCTGTGCCATGCTGCCAGTTAAGTGGATGCCCCCAGAGGCCTTC
ATGGAAGGAATATTCACTTCTAAAACAGACACATGGTCCTTTGGAGTGCTGCTATGGGAAATCTTTTCTC
TTGGATATATGCCATACCCCAGCAAAAGCAACCAGGAAGTTCTGGAGTTTGTCACCAGTGGAGGCCGGAT
GGACCCACCCAAGAACTGCCCTGGGCCTGTATACCGGATAATGACTCAGTGCTGGCAACATCAGCCTGAA
GACAGGCCCAACTTTGCCATCATTTTGGAGAGGATTGAATACTGCACCCAGGACCCGGATGTAATCAACA
CCGCTTTGCCGATAGAATATGGTCCACTTGTGGAAGAGGAAGAGAAAGTGCCTGTGAGGCCCAAGGACCC
TGAGGGGGTTCCTCCTCTCCTGGTCTCTCAACAGGCAAAACGGGAGGAGGAGCGCAGCCCAGCTGCCCCA
CCACCTCTGCCTACCACCTCCTCTGGCAAGGCTGCAAAGAAACCCACAGCTGCAGAGATCTCTGTTCGAG
TCCCTAGAGGGCCGGCCGTGGAAGGGGGACACGTGAATATGGCATTCTCTCAGTCCAACCCTCCTTCGGA
GTTGCACAAGGTCCACGGATCCAGAAACAAGCCCACCAGCTTGTGGAACCCAACGTACGGCTCCTGGTTT
ACAGAGAAACCCACCAAAAAGAATAATCCTATAGCAAAGAAGGAGCCACACGACAGGGGTAACCTGGGGC
TGGAGGGAAGCTGTACTGTCCCACCTAACGTTGCAACTGGGAGACTTCCGGGGGCCTCACTGCTCCTAGA
GCCCTCTTCGCTGACTGCCAATATGAAGGAGGTACCTCTGTTCAGGCTACGTCACTTCCCTTGTGGGAAT
GTCAATTACGGCTACCAGCAACAGGGCTTGCCCTTAGAAGCCGCTACTGCCCCTGGAGCTGGTCATTACG
AGGATACCATTCTGAAAAGCAAGAATAGCATGAACCAGCCTGGGCCCTAGAACCCAGCTTTCTTGTACAA
AGTGGTGATATCCAATTAACCCTCACTAAAGGTATTATGAGAAAGTTGAATAGTAGCCCTATAGTGAGTC
GTATTACCACCCAACTTTTCTATACAAAGTGGTTGATATCCAGCACAGTGGCGGCCGCTCGAGTCTAGAG
GGCCCGCGGTTCGAAGGTAAGCCTATCCCTAACCCTCTCCTCGGTCTCGATTCTACGCGTACCGGTTAGT
AATGAGATCCCTCCCCCCCCCCTAACGTTACTGGCCGAAGCCGCTTGGAATAAGGCCGGTGTGCGTTTGT
CTATATGTTATTTTCCACCATATTGCCGTCTTTTGGCAATGTGAGGGCCCGGAAACCTGGCCCTGTCTTC
TTGACGAGCATTCCTAGGGGTCTTTCCCCTCTCGCCAAAGGAATGCAAGGTCTGTTGAATGTCGTGAAGG
AAGCAGTTCCTCTGGAAGCTTCTTGAAGACAAACAACGTCTGTAGCGACCCTTTGCAGGCAGCGGAACCC
CCCACCTGGCGACAGGTGCCTCTGCGGCCAAAAGCCACGTGTATAAGATACACCTGCAAAGGCGGCACAA
CCCCAGTGCCACGTTGTGAGTTGGATAGTTGTGGAAAGAGTCAAATGGCTCTCCTCAAGCGTATTCAACA
AGGGGCTGAAGGATGCCCAGAAGGTACCCCATTGTATGGGATCTGATCTGGGGCCTCGGTGCACATGCTT
TACATGTGTTTAGTCGAGGTTAAAAAAACGTCTAGGCCCCCCGAACCACGGGGACGTGGTTTTCCTTTGA
AAAACACGATGATAATATGGCCACACATATGACCGAGTACAAGCCCACGGTGCGCCTCGCCACCCGCGAC
GACGTCCCCAGGGCCGTACGCACCCTCGCCGCCGCGTTCGCCGACTACCCCGCCACGCGCCACACCGTCG
ATCCGGACCGCCACATCGAGCGGGTCACCGAGCTGCAAGAACTCTTCCTCACGCGCGTCGGGCTCGACAT
CGGCAAGGTGTGGGTCGCGGACGACGGCGCCGCGGTGGCGGTCTGGACCACGCCGGAGAGCGTCGAAGCG
GGGGCGGTGTTCGCCGAGATCGGCCCGCGCATGGCCGAGTTGAGCGGTTCCCGGCTGGCCGCGCAGCAAC
AGATGGAAGGCCTCCTGGCGCCGCACCGGCCCAAGGAGCCCGCGTGGTTCCTGGCCACCGTCGGCGTCTC
GCCCGACCACCAGGGCAAGGGTCTGGGCAGCGCCGTCGTGCTCCCCGGAGTGGAGGCGGCCGAGCGCGCC
GGGGTGCCCGCCTTCCTGGAGACCTCCGCGCCCCGCAACCTCCCCTTCTACGAGCGGCTCGGCTTCACCG
TCACCGCCGACGTCGAGGTGCCCGAAGGACCGCGCACCTGGTGCATGACCCGCAAGCCCGGTGCCTAAAT
CGATAGATCCTAATCAACCTCTGGATTACAAAATTTGTGAAAGATTGACTGGTATTCTTAACTATGTTGC
TCCTTTTACGCTATGTGGATACGCTGCTTTAATGCCTTTGTATCATGCTATTGCTTCCCGTATGGCTTTC
ATTTTCTCCTCCTTGTATAAATCCTGGTTGCTGTCTCTTTATGAGGAGTTGTGGCCCGTTGTCAGGCAAC
GTGGCGTGGTGTGCACTGTGTTTGCTGACGCAACCCCCACTGGTTGGGGCATTGCCACCACCTGTCAGCT
CCTTTCCGGGACTTTCGCTTTCCCCCTCCCTATTGCCACGGCGGAACTCATCGCCGCCTGCCTTGCCCGC
TGCTGGACAGGGGCTCGGCTGTTGGGCACTGACAATTCCGTGGTGTTGTCGGGGAAATCATCGTCCTTTC
CTTGGCTGCTCGCCTGTGTTGCCACCTGGATTCTGCGCGGGACGTCCTTCTGCTACGTCCCTTCGGCCCT
CAATCCAGCGGACCTTCCTTCCCGCGGCCTGCTGCCGGCTCTGCGGCCTCTTCCGCGTCTTCGCCTTCGC
CCTCAGACGAGTCGGATCTCCCTTTGGGCCGCCTCCCCGCCTGAGATCCTTTAAGACCAATGACTTACAA
GGCAGCTGTAGATCTTAGCCACTTTTTAAAAGAAAAGGGGGGACTGGAAGGGCTAATTCACTCCCAACGA
AGACAAGATCTGCTTTTTGCTTGTACTGGGTCTCTCTGGTTAGACCAGATCTGAGCCTGGGAGCTCTCTG
GCTAACTAGGGAACCCACTGCTTAAGCCTCAATAAAGCTTGCCTTGAGTGCTTCAAGTAGTGTGTGCCCG
TCTGTTGTGTGACTCTGGTAACTAGAGATCCCTCAGACCCTTTTAGTCAGTGTGGAAAATCTCTAGCAGT
AGTAGTTCATGTCATCTTATTATTCAGTATTTATAACTTGCAAAGAAATGAATATCAGAGAGTGAGAGGC
CCGGGTTAATTAAGGAAAGGGCTAGATCATTCTTGAAGACGAAAGGGCCTCGTGATACGCCTATTTTTAT
AGGTTAATGTCATGATAATAATGGTTTCTTAGACGTCAGGTGGCACTTTTCGGGGAAATGTGCGCGGAAC
CCCTATTTGTTTATTTTTCTAAATACATTCAAATATGTATCCGCTCATGAGACAATAACCCTGATAAATG
CTTCAATAATATTGAAAAAGGAAGAGTATGAGTATTCAACATTTCCGTGTCGCCCTTATTCCCTTTTTTG
CGGCATTTTGCCTTCCTGTTTTTGCTCACCCAGAAACGCTGGTGAAAGTAAAAGATGCTGAAGATCAGTT
GGGTGCACGAGTGGGTTACATCGAACTGGATCTCAACAGCGGTAAGATCCTTGAGAGTTTTCGCCCCGAA
GAACGTTTTCCAATGATGAGCACTTTTAAAGTTCTGCTATGTGGCGCGGTATTATCCCGTGTTGACGCCG
GGCAAGAGCAACTCGGTCGCCGCATACACTATTCTCAGAATGACTTGGTTGAGTACTCACCAGTCACAGA
AAAGCATCTTACGGATGGCATGACAGTAAGAGAATTATGCAGTGCTGCCATAACCATGAGTGATAACACT
GCGGCCAACTTACTTCTGACAACGATCGGAGGACCGAAGGAGCTAACCGCTTTTTTGCACAACATGGGGG
ATCATGTAACTCGCCTTGATCGTTGGGAACCGGAGCTGAATGAAGCCATACCAAACGACGAGCGTGACAC
CACGATGCCTGTAGCAATGGCAACAACGTTGCGCAAACTATTAACTGGCGAACTACTTACTCTAGCTTCC
CGGCAACAATTAATAGACTGGATGGAGGCGGATAAAGTTGCAGGACCACTTCTGCGCTCGGCCCTTCCGG
CTGGCTGGTTTATTGCTGATAAATCTGGAGCCGGTGAGCGTGGGTCTCGCGGTATCATTGCAGCACTGGG
GCCAGATGGTAAGCCCTCCCGTATCGTAGTTATCTACACGACGGGGAGTCAGGCAACTATGGATGAACGA
AATAGACAGATCGCTGAGATAGGTGCCTCACTGATTAAGCATTGGTAACTGTCAGACCAAGTTTACTCAT
ATATACTTTAGATTGATTTAAAACTTCATTTTTAATTTAAAAGGATCTAGGTGAAGATCCTTTTTGATAA
TCTCATGACCAAAATCCCTTAACGTGAGTTTTCGTTCCACTGAGCGTCAGACCCCGTAGAAAAGATCAAA
GGATCTTCTTGAGATCCTTTTTTTCTGCGCGTAATCTGCTGCTTGCAAACAAAAAAACCACCGCTACCAG
CGGTGGTTTGTTTGCCGGATCAAGAGCTACCAACTCTTTTTCCGAAGGTAACTGGCTTCAGCAGAGCGCA
GATACCAAATACTGTTCTTCTAGTGTAGCCGTAGTTAGGCCACCACTTCAAGAACTCTGTAGCACCGCCT
ACATACCTCGCTCTGCTAATCCTGTTACCAGTGGCTGCTGCCAGTGGCGATAAGTCGTGTCTTACCGGGT
TGGACTCAAGACGATAGTTACCGGATAAGGCGCAGCGGTCGGGCTGAACGGGGGGTTCGTGCACACAGCC
CAGCTTGGAGCGAACGACCTACACCGAACTGAGATACCTACAGCGTGAGCTATGAGAAAGCGCCACGCTT
CCCGAAGGGAGAAAGGCGGACAGGTATCCGGTAAGCGGCAGGGTCGGAACAGGAGAGCGCACGAGGGAGC
TTCCAGGGGGAAACGCCTGGTATCTTTATAGTCCTGTCGGGTTTCGCCACCTCTGACTTGAGCGTCGATT
TTTGTGATGCTCGTCAGGGGGGCGGAGCCTATGGAAAAACGCCAGCAACGCGGCCTTTTTACGGTTCCTG
GCCTTTTGCTGGCCTTTTGCTCACATGTTCTTTCCTGCGTTATCCCCTGATTCTGTGGATAACCGTATTA
CCGCCTTTGAGTGAGCTGATACCGCTCGCCGCAGCCGAACGACCGAGCGCAGCGAGTCAGTGAGCGAGGA
AGCGGAAGAGCGCCCAATACGCAAACCGCCTCTCCCCGCGCGTTGGCCGATTCATTAATGCAGCAAGCTC
ATGGCTGACTAATTTTTTTTATTTATGCAGAGGCCGAGGCCGCCTCGGCCTCTGAGCTATTCCAGAAGTA
GTGAGGAGGCTTTTTTGGAGGCCTAGGCTTTTGCAAAAAGCTCCCCGTGGCACGACAGGTTTCCCGACTG
GAAAGCGGGCAGTGAGCGCAACGCAATTAATGTGAGTTAGCTCACTCATTAGGCACCCCAGGCTTTACAC
TTTATGCTTCCGGCTCGTATGTTGTGTGGAATTGTGAGCGGATAACAATTTCACACAGGAAACAGCTATG
ACATGATTACGAATTTCACAAATAAAGCATTTTTTTCACTGCATTCTAGTTGTGGTTTGTCCAAACTCAT
CAATGTATCTTATCATGTCTGGATCAACTGGATAACTCAAGCTAACCAAAATCATCCCAAACTTCCCACC
CCATACCCTATTACCACTGCCAATTACCTGTGGTTTCATTTACTCTAAACCTGTGATTCCTCTGAATTAT
TTTCATTTTAAAGAAATTGTATTTGTTAAATATGTACTACAAACTTAGTAGT
