>Addgene plasmid #116712 | pHAGE-ALK | depositor partial sequence | sequence record 219587 | insert
ATGGGAGCCATCGGGCTCCTGTGGCTCCTGCCGCTGCTGCTTTCCACGGCAGCTGTGGGCTCCGGGATGG
GGACCGGCCAGCGCGCGGGCTCCCCAGCTGCGGGGCCGCCGCTGCAGCCCCGGGAGCCACTCAGCTACTC
GCGCCTGCAGAGGAAGAGTCTGGCAGTTGACTTCGTGGTGCCCTCGCTCTTCCGTGTCTACGCCCGGGAC
CTACTGCTGCCACCATCCTCCTCGGAGCTGAAGGCTGGCAGGCCCGAGGCCCGCGGCTCGCTAGCTCTGG
ACTGCGCCCCGCTGCTCAGGTTGCTGGGGCCGGCGCCGGGGGTCTCCTGGACCGCCGGTTCACCAGCCCC
GGCAGAGGCCCGGACGCTGTCCAGGGTGCTGAAGGGCGGCTCCGTGCGCAAGCTCCGGCGTGCCAAGCAG
TTGGTGCTGGAGCTGGGCGAGGAGGCGATCTTGGAGGGTTGCGTCGGGCCCCCCGGGGAGGCGGCTGTGG
GGCTGCTCCAGTTCAATCTCAGCGAGCTGTTCAGTTGGTGGATTCGCCAAGGCGAAGGGCGACTGAGGAT
CCGCCTGATGCCCGAGAAGAAGGCGTCGGAAGTGGGCAGAGAGGGAAGGCTGTCCGCGGCAATTCGCGCC
TCCCAGCCCCGCCTTCTCTTCCAGATCTTCGGGACTGGTCATAGCTCCTTGGAATCACCAACAAACATGC
CTTCTCCTTCTCCTGATTATTTTACATGGAATCTCACCTGGATAATGAAAGACTCCTTCCCTTTCCTGTC
TCATCGCAGCCGATATGGTCTGGAGTGCAGCTTTGACTTCCCCTGTGAGCTGGAGTATTCCCCTCCACTG
CATGACCTCAGGAACCAGAGCTGGTCCTGGCGCCGCATCCCCTCCGAGGAGGCCTCCCAGATGGACTTGC
TGGATGGGCCTGGGGCAGAGCGTTCTAAGGAGATGCCCAGAGGCTCCTTTCTCCTTCTCAACACCTCAGC
TGACTCCAAGCACACCATCCTGAGTCCGTGGATGAGGAGCAGCAGTGAGCACTGCACACTGGCCGTCTCG
GTGCACAGGCACCTGCAGCCCTCTGGAAGGTACATTGCCCAGCTGCTGCCCCACAACGAGGCTGCAAGAG
AGATCCTCCTGATGCCCACTCCAGGGAAGCATGGTTGGACAGTGCTCCAGGGAAGAATCGGGCGTCCAGA
CAACCCATTTCGAGTGGCCCTGGAATACATCTCCAGTGGAAACCGCAGCTTGTCTGCAGTGGACTTCTTT
GCCCTGAAGAACTGCAGTGAAGGAACATCCCCAGGCTCCAAGATGGCCCTGCAGAGCTCCTTCACTTGTT
GGAATGGGACAGTCCTCCAGCTTGGGCAGGCCTGTGACTTCCACCAGGACTGTGCCCAGGGAGAAGATGA
GAGCCAGATGTGCCGGAAACTGCCTGTGGGTTTTTACTGCAACTTTGAAGATGGCTTCTGTGGCTGGACC
CAAGGCACACTGTCACCCCACACTCCTCAATGGCAGGTCAGGACCCTAAAGGATGCCCGGTTCCAGGACC
ACCAAGACCATGCTCTATTGCTCAGTACCACTGATGTCCCCGCTTCTGAAAGTGCTACAGTGACCAGTGC
TACGTTTCCTGCACCGATCAAGAGCTCTCCATGTGAGCTCCGAATGTCCTGGCTCATTCGTGGAGTCTTG
AGGGGAAACGTGTCCTTGGTGCTAGTGGAGAACAAAACCGGGAAGGAGCAAGGCAGGATGGTCTGGCATG
TCGCCGCCTATGAAGGCTTGAGCCTGTGGCAGTGGATGGTGTTGCCTCTCCTCGATGTGTCTGACAGGTT
CTGGCTGCAGATGGTCGCATGGTGGGGACAAGGATCCAGAGCCATCGTGGCTTTTGACAATATCTCCATC
AGCCTGGACTGCTACCTCACCATTAGCGGAGAGGACAAGATCCTGCAGAATACAGCACCCAAATCAAGAA
ACCTGTTTGAGAGAAACCCAAACAAGGAGCTGAAACCCGGGGAAAATTCACCAAGACAGACCCCCATCTT
TGACCCTACAGTTCATTGGCTGTTCACCACATGTGGGGCCAGCGGGCCCCATGGCCCCACCCAGGCACAG
TGCAACAACGCCTACCAGAACTCCAACCTGAGCGTGGAGGTGGGGAGCGAGGGCCCCCTGAAAGGCATCC
AGATCTGGAAGGTGCCAGCCACCGACACCTACAGCATCTCGGGCTACGGAGCTGCTGGCGGGAAAGGCGG
GAAGAACACCATGATGCGGTCCCACGGCGTGTCTGTGCTGGGCATCTTCAACCTGGAGAAGGATGACATG
CTGTACATCCTGGTTGGGCAGCAGGGAGAGGACGCCTGCCCCAGTACAAACCAGTTAATCCAGAAAGTCT
GCATTGGAGAGAACAATGTGATAGAAGAAGAAATCCGTGTGAACAGAAGCGTGCATGAGTGGGCAGGAGG
CGGAGGAGGAGGGGGTGGAGCCACCTACGTATTTAAGATGAAGGATGGAGTGCCGGTGCCCCTGATCATT
GCAGCCGGAGGTGGTGGCAGGGCCTACGGGGCCAAGACAGACACGTTCCACCCAGAGAGACTGGAGAATA
ACTCCTCGGTTCTAGGGCTAAACGGCAATTCCGGAGCCGCAGGTGGTGGAGGTGGCTGGAATGATAACAC
TTCCTTGCTCTGGGCCGGAAAATCTTTGCAGGAGGGTGCCACCGGAGGACATTCCTGCCCCCAGGCCATG
AAGAAGTGGGGGTGGGAGACAAGAGGGGGTTTCGGAGGGGGTGGAGGGGGGTGCTCCTCAGGTGGAGGAG
GCGGAGGATATATAGGCGGCAATGCAGCCTCAAACAATGACCCCGAAATGGATGGGGAAGATGGGGTTTC
CTTCATCAGTCCACTGGGCATCCTGTACACCCCAGCTTTAAAAGTGATGGAAGGCCACGGGGAAGTGAAT
ATTAAGCATTATCTAAACTGCAGTCACTGTGAGGTAGACGAATGTCACATGGACCCTGAAAGCCACAAGG
TCATCTGCTTCTGTGACCACGGGACGGTGCTGGCTGAGGATGGCGTCTCCTGCATTGTGTCACCCACCCC
GGAGCCACACCTGCCACTCTCGCTGATCCTCTCTGTGGTGACCTCTGCCCTCGTGGCCGCCCTGGTCCTG
GCTTTCTCCGGCATCATGATTGTGTACCGCCGGAAGCACCAGGAGCTGCAAGCCATGCAGATGGAGCTGC
AGAGCCCTGAGTACAAGCTGAGCAAGCTCCGCACCTCGACCATCATGACCGACTACAACCCCAACTACTG
CTTTGCTGGCAAGACCTCCTCCATCAGTGACCTGAAGGAGGTGCCGCGGAAAAACATCACCCTCATTCGG
GGTCTGGGCCATGGCGCCTTTGGGGAGGTGTATGAAGGCCAGGTGTCCGGAATGCCCAACGACCCAAGCC
CCCTGCAAGTGGCTGTGAAGACGCTGCCTGAAGTGTGCTCTGAACAGGACGAACTGGATTTCCTCATGGA
AGCCCTGATCATCAGCAAATTCAACCACCAGAACATTGTTCGCTGCATTGGGGTGAGCCTGCAATCCCTG
CCCCGGTTCATCCTGCTGGAGCTCATGGCGGGGGGAGACCTCAAGTCCTTCCTCCGAGAGACCCGCCCTC
GCCCGAGCCAGCCCTCCTCCCTGGCCATGCTGGACCTTCTGCACGTGGCTCGGGACATTGCCTGTGGCTG
TCAGTATTTGGAGGAAAACCACTTCATCCACCGAGACATTGCTGCCAGAAACTGCCTCTTGACCTGTCCA
GGCCCTGGAAGAGTGGCCAAGATTGGAGACTTCGGGATGGCCCGAGACATCTACAGGGCGAGCTACTATA
GAAAGGGAGGCTGTGCCATGCTGCCAGTTAAGTGGATGCCCCCAGAGGCCTTCATGGAAGGAATATTCAC
TTCTAAAACAGACACATGGTCCTTTGGAGTGCTGCTATGGGAAATCTTTTCTCTTGGATATATGCCATAC
CCCAGCAAAAGCAACCAGGAAGTTCTGGAGTTTGTCACCAGTGGAGGCCGGATGGACCCACCCAAGAACT
GCCCTGGGCCTGTATACCGGATAATGACTCAGTGCTGGCAACATCAGCCTGAAGACAGGCCCAACTTTGC
CATCATTTTGGAGAGGATTGAATACTGCACCCAGGACCCGGATGTAATCAACACCGCTTTGCCGATAGAA
TATGGTCCACTTGTGGAAGAGGAAGAGAAAGTGCCTGTGAGGCCCAAGGACCCTGAGGGGGTTCCTCCTC
TCCTGGTCTCTCAACAGGCAAAACGGGAGGAGGAGCGCAGCCCAGCTGCCCCACCACCTCTGCCTACCAC
CTCCTCTGGCAAGGCTGCAAAGAAACCCACAGCTGCAGAGATCTCTGTTCGAGTCCCTAGAGGGCCGGCC
GTGGAAGGGGGACACGTGAATATGGCATTCTCTCAGTCCAACCCTCCTTCGGAGTTGCACAAGGTCCACG
GATCCAGAAACAAGCCCACCAGCTTGTGGAACCCAACGTACGGCTCCTGGTTTACAGAGAAACCCACCAA
AAAGAATAATCCTATAGCAAAGAAGGAGCCACACGACAGGGGTAACCTGGGGCTGGAGGGAAGCTGTACT
GTCCCACCTAACGTTGCAACTGGGAGACTTCCGGGGGCCTCACTGCTCCTAGAGCCCTCTTCGCTGACTG
CCAATATGAAGGAGGTACCTCTGTTCAGGCTACGTCACTTCCCTTGTGGGAATGTCAATTACGGCTACCA
GCAACAGGGCTTGCCCTTAGAAGCCGCTACTGCCCCTGGAGCTGGTCATTACGAGGATACCATTCTGAAA
AGCAAGAATAGCATGAACCAGCCTGGGCCCTGA
